Addgene plasmid #57471: mEos3.2-MCPB1-C-18
Purpose: Localization: Actin Capping Protein , Excitation: 507 / 572, Emission: 516 / 580
Depositing lab: Michael Davidson. Depositing organization: Florida State University, Tallahassee.
Backbone
  Vector backbone: mEos3.2-C1
  Backbone size w/o insert (bp): 4750
  Vector type: Mammalian Expression
  Selectable markers: Neomycin (select with G418)
Growth in bacteria
  Bacterial resistance: Kanamycin, 50 μg/mL
  Growth temperature: 37°C
  Growth strain: DH5alpha
  Copy number: High Copy
Gene/Insert
  Gene/Insert name: MCPB1 (alt names: Mouse capping protein beta 1; NM_001037761)
  Species: M. musculus (mouse)
  Promoter: CMV
  Tag / fusion protein: mEos3.2 (N terminal on backbone)
  Cloning method: Unknown
  Sequencing primers: 5′ CMV-F; 3′ SV40pA-R
Terms and licenses: Academic/Nonprofit Terms; Industry Terms
Depositor comments: M. musculus (mouse) capping protein beta 1 . Excitation = 507 / 572; Emission = 516 / 580
How to cite: mEos3.2-MCPB1-C-18 was a gift from Michael Davidson (Addgene plasmid # 57471 ; http://n2t.net/addgene:57471 ; RRID:Addgene_57471)
