[The description below was written by a language model from this plasmid's Addgene catalogue record and pLannotate feature annotations shown in this document.]
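Description:
mEos3.2-MCPB1-C-18 is a mammalian expression plasmid built on the mEos3.2-C1 backbone, a C1-style fluorescent protein fusion vector. It expresses mouse actin capping protein beta 1 (Capzb, also called Cappb1) fused to the C-terminus of the photoconvertible fluorescent protein mEos3.2. Transcription is driven by the human cytomegalovirus immediate early enhancer and promoter and terminated by the SV40 polyadenylation signal. In the annotated 5,548 nt sequence, the mEos3.2 coding region sits directly downstream of the CMV promoter. A short stretch of residual multiple cloning site sequence follows and acts as a linker; the "18" in the name probably refers to linker length, although the record does not say so. The Capzb open reading frame comes next.

The plasmid is propagated in E. coli at high copy through a ColE1/pUC-type origin, and it also carries an f1 phage origin. A single Tn5 aminoglycoside phosphotransferase gene (NeoR/KanR) provides both selections. A bacterial bla-type promoter drives it for kanamycin resistance in bacteria, and the SV40 enhancer/early promoter drives it for G418 selection in mammalian cells, with the HSV TK polyadenylation signal downstream. The short large T antigen, ble and bGH poly(A) fragments in the feature table look like backbone remnants or partial matches rather than functional parts.

The capping protein binds the fast-growing barbed ends of actin filaments, so the fusion serves as a localization marker for actin capping protein in cells. mEos3.2 is monomeric and converts from a green state (excitation 507, emission 516) to a red state (excitation 572, emission 580). This makes the construct suitable for photoconversion-based tracking and for the localization imaging such probes are commonly used for.
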