Features (pLannotate 1.2.2; 16 found; start..end, strand, type, name):
     54..357     +  enhancer       CMV enhancer: human cytomegalovirus immediate early enhancer
    358..561     +  promoter       CMV promoter: human cytomegalovirus (CMV) immediate early promoter
    606..1283    +  CDS            mEos3.2: mEos3.2 is a photoconvertible green/yellow fluorescent protein published in 2012, derived from Lobophyllia hemprichii. It is reported to be a rapidly-maturing monomer with moderate acid sensitivity.
   1284..1302    +  misc_feature   MCS (fragment): multiple cloning site
   1338..2165    +  CDS            Capzb: CAPZB_MOUSE - Also known as Cappb1. Experimental evidence at protein level: Swiss-Prot protein existence level 1. F-actin-capping proteins bind in a Ca(2+)-independent manner to the fast growing ends of actin filaments (barbed end) thereby blocking the exchange of subunits at these ends. Unlike other capping proteins (such as gelsolin and severin), these proteins do not sever actin filaments. Isoform 3 may play a role in spermatogenesis. Alternatively, may play a role in later maturation steps such as capacitation and fertilization which involve changes of membrane domains. Plays a role in the
   2169..2205    +  misc_feature   MCS (fragment): multiple cloning site
   2222..2306    +  CDS            large T antigen (fragment): large T antigen from SV40 (simian virus 40)
   2329..2450    +  polyA_signal   SV40 poly(A) signal: SV40 polyadenylation signal
   2484..2912    -  rep_origin     f1 ori (sequence partly withheld): f1 bacteriophage origin of replication; arrow indicates direction of (+) strand synthesis
   2939..3043    +  promoter       AmpR promoter: bla
   3045..3402    +  promoter       SV40 promoter: SV40 enhancer and early promoter
   3437..4231    +  CDS            NeoR/KanR: aminoglycoside phosphotransferase from Tn5; aph(3')-II (or nptII); confers resistance to neomycin, kanamycin, and G418 (Geneticin®)
   4252..4404    +  CDS            ble (fragment): BLE_KLEPN - Experimental evidence at protein level: Swiss-Prot protein existence level 1. Binding protein with a strong affinity to the bleomycin family of antibiotics. Binds to CL990; an antimitotic-antibiotic compound. From Klebsiella pneumoniae.
   4463..4510    +  polyA_signal   HSV TK poly(A) signal: herpes simplex virus thymidine kinase polyadenylation signal (Cole and Stacy, 1985)
   4601..4617    -  polyA_signal   bGH poly(A) signal (fragment): bovine growth hormone polyadenylation signal
   4839..5427    +  rep_origin     ori: high-copy-number ColE1/pMB1/pBR322/pUC origin of replication
>Addgene plasmid #57471 | mEos3.2-MCPB1-C-18 | addgene full sequence | sequence record 216903 | Addgene NGS Result
TAATAGTAATCAATTACGGGGTCATTAGTTCATAGCCCATATATGGAGTTCCGCGTTACATAACTTACGG
TAAATGGCCCGCCTGGCTGACCGCCCAACGACCCCCGCCCATTGACGTCAATAATGACGTATGTTCCCAT
AGTAACGCCAATAGGGACTTTCCATTGACGTCAATGGGTGGAGTATTTACGGTAAACTGCCCACTTGGCA
GTACATCAAGTGTATCATATGCCAAGTACGCCCCCTATTGACGTCAATGACGGTAAATGGCCCGCCTGGC
ATTATGCCCAGTACATGACCTTATGGGACTTTCCTACTTGGCAGTACATCTACGTATTAGTCATCGCTAT
TACCATGGTGATGCGGTTTTGGCAGTACATCAATGGGCGTGGATAGCGGTTTGACTCACGGGGATTTCCA
AGTCTCCACCCCATTGACGTCAATGGGAGTTTGTTTTGGCACCAAAATCAACGGGACTTTCCAAAATGTC
GTAACAACTCCGCCCCATTGACGCAAATGGGCGGTAGGCGTGTACGGTGGGAGGTCTATATAAGCAGAGC
TGGTTTAGTGAACCGTCAGATCCGCTAGCGCTACCGGTCGCCACCATGAGTGCGATTAAGCCAGACATGA
AGATCAAACTCCGTATGGAAGGCAACGTAAACGGGCACCACTTTGTGATCGACGGAGATGGTACAGGCAA
GCCTTTTGAGGGAAAACAGAGTATGGATCTTGAAGTCAAAGAGGGCGGACCTCTGCCTTTTGCCTTTGAT
ATCCTGACCACTGCATTCCATTACGGCAACAGGGTATTCGCCAAATATCCAGACAACATACAAGACTATT
TTAAGCAGTCGTTTCCTAAGGGGTATTCGTGGGAACGAAGCTTGACTTTCGAAGACGGGGGCATTTGCAA
CGCCAGAAACGACATAACAATGGAAGGGGACACTTTCTATAATAAAGTTCGATTTTATGGTACCAACTTT
CCCGCCAATGGTCCAGTTATGCAGAAGAAGACGCTGAAATGGGAGCCCTCCACTGAGAAAATGTATGTGC
GTGATGGAGTGCTGACGGGTGATATTGAGATGGCTTTGTTGCTTGAAGGAAATGCCCATTACCGATGTGA
CTTCAGAACTACTTACAAAGCTAAGGAGAAGGGTGTCAAGTTACCAGGCGCCCACTTTGTGGACCACTGC
ATTGAGATTTTAAGCCATGACAAAGATTACAACAAGGTTAAGCTGTATGAGCATGCTGTTGCTCATTCTG
GATTGCCTGACAATGCCAGACGATCCGGACTCAGATCTCGAGAGTCCAGTGGATATTCGTCTCGGTCGGG
TGGAAGCAGCGATCAGCAGCTGGACTGCGCCTTGGACCTGATGAGGCGCCTGCCTCCACAGCAGATTGAG
AAGAACCTCAGCGATCTGATCGACCTGGTCCCCAGTCTGTGTGAAGATCTCCTGTCATCTGTTGACCAGC
CCCTGAAAATTGCCAGAGACAAGGTGGTGGGCAAGGATTACCTTTTGTGTGACTACAACAGAGACGGGGA
CTCCTATAGGTCACCGTGGAGTAACAAGTATGACCCTCCTTTGGAAGATGGGGCCATGCCATCTGCTCGG
CTCAGAAAGCTGGAGGTAGAGGCCAACAATGCCTTCGACCAATACCGAGACCTGTATTTTGAAGGTGGGG
TCTCATCAGTCTACCTCTGGGATCTTGATCATGGCTTTGCTGGAGTGATCCTCATAAAGAAAGCTGGAGA
TGGATCCAAGAAGATCAAAGGCTGCTGGGATTCCATCCACGTGGTGGAAGTGCAGGAGAAGTCCAGCGGC
CGTACTGCCCATTACAAGTTGACCTCCACGGTGATGCTATGGCTGCAAACCAACAAATCCGGCTCGGGCA
CCATGAACCTGGGAGGCAGCCTAACCAGACAGATGGAGAAAGACGAAACTGTGAGTGACTGTTCCCCACA
CATAGCCAACATCGGGCGCCTGGTGGAGGACATGGAAAACAAAATCCGAAGCACGCTGAATGAGATCTAC
TTTGGAAAAACAAAGGACATCGTCAACGGGCTGAGATCTCTTGATGCTATCCCCGACAACCACAAGTTTA
AGCAGTTGCAGAGGGAACTTTCTCAAGTGCTGACCCAGCGCCAGGTCTACATCCAGCCTGATAATTGAGA
ATTCTGCAGTCGACGGTACCGCGGGCCCGGGATCCACCGGATCTAGATAACTGATCATAATCAGCCATAC
CACATTTGTAGAGGTTTTACTTGCTTTAAAAAACCTCCCACACCTCCCCCTGAACCTGAAACATAAAATG
AATGCAATTGTTGTTGTTAACTTGTTTATTGCAGCTTATAATGGTTACAAATAAAGCAATAGCATCACAA
ATTTCACAAATAAAGCATTTTTTTCACTGCATTCTAGTTGTGGTTTGTCCAAACTCATCAATGTATCTTA
ACGCGTAAATTGTAAGCGTTAATATTTTGTTAAAATTCGCGTTAAATTTTTGTTAAATCAGCTCATTTTT
TAACCAATAGGCCGAAATCGGCAAAATCCCTTATAAATCAAAAGAATAGACCGAGATAGGGT
[37 nt withheld, positions 2583-2619]
AAAGAACGTGGACTCCAACGTCAAAGG
[49 nt withheld, positions 2647-2695]
T
[91 nt withheld, positions 2697-2787]
G
[124 nt withheld, positions 2789-2912]
CAGGTGGCACTTTTCGGGGAAATGTGCGCGGAACCCCTATTTGTTTATTTTTCTAAATACATTCAAATAT
GTATCCGCTCATGAGACAATAACCCTGATAAATGCTTCAATAATATTGAAAAAGGAAGAGTCCTGAGGCG
GAAAGAACCAGCTGTGGAATGTGTGTCAGTTAGGGTGTGGAAAGTCCCCAGGCTCCCCAGCAGGCAGAAG
TATGCAAAGCATGCATCTCAATTAGTCAGCAACCAGGTGTGGAAAGTCCCCAGGCTCCCCAGCAGGCAGA
AGTATGCAAAGCATGCATCTCAATTAGTCAGCAACCATAGTCCCGCCCCTAACTCCGCCCATCCCGCCCC
TAACTCCGCCCAGTTCCGCCCATTCTCCGCCCCATGGCTGACTAATTTTTTTTATTTATGCAGAGGCCGA
GGCCGCCTCGGCCTCTGAGCTATTCCAGAAGTAGTGAGGAGGCTTTTTTGGAGGCCTAGGCTTTTGCAAA
GATCGATCAAGAGACAGGATGAGGATCGTTTCGCATGATTGAACAAGATGGATTGCACGCAGGTTCTCCG
GCCGCTTGGGTGGAGAGGCTATTCGGCTATGACTGGGCACAACAGACAATCGGCTGCTCTGATGCCGCCG
TGTTCCGGCTGTCAGCGCAGGGGCGCCCGGTTCTTTTTGTCAAGACCGACCTGTCCGGTGCCCTGAATGA
ACTGCAAGACGAGGCAGCGCGGCTATCGTGGCTGGCCACGACGGGCGTTCCTTGCGCAGCTGTGCTCGAC
GTTGTCACTGAAGCGGGAAGGGACTGGCTGCTATTGGGCGAAGTGCCGGGGCAGGATCTCCTGTCATCTC
ACCTTGCTCCTGCCGAGAAAGTATCCATCATGGCTGATGCAATGCGGCGGCTGCATACGCTTGATCCGGC
TACCTGCCCATTCGACCACCAAGCGAAACATCGCATCGAGCGAGCACGTACTCGGATGGAAGCCGGTCTT
GTCGATCAGGATGATCTGGACGAAGAGCATCAGGGGCTCGCGCCAGCCGAACTGTTCGCCAGGCTCAAGG
CGAGCATGCCCGACGGCGAGGATCTCGTCGTGACCCATGGCGATGCCTGCTTGCCGAATATCATGGTGGA
AAATGGCCGCTTTTCTGGATTCATCGACTGTGGCCGGCTGGGTGTGGCGGACCGCTATCAGGACATAGCG
TTGGCTACCCGTGATATTGCTGAAGAGCTTGGCGGCGAATGGGCTGACCGCTTCCTCGTGCTTTACGGTA
TCGCCGCTCCCGATTCGCAGCGCATCGCCTTCTATCGCCTTCTTGACGAGTTCTTCTGAGCGGGACTCTG
GGGTTCGAAATGACCGACCAAGCGACGCCCAACCTGCCATCACGAGATTTCGATTCCACCGCCGCCTTCT
ATGAAAGGTTGGGCTTCGGAATCGTTTTCCGGGACGCCGGCTGGATGATCCTCCAGCGCGGGGATCTCAT
GCTGGAGTTCTTCGCCCACCCTAGGGGGAGGCTAACTGAAACACGGAAGGAGACAATACCGGAAGGAACC
CGCGCTATGACGGCAATAAAAAGACAGAATAAAACGCACGGTGTTGGGTCGTTTGTTCATAAACGCGGGG
TTCGGTCCCAGGGCTGGCACTCTGTCGATACCCCACCGAGACCCCATTGGGGCCAATACGCCCGCGTTTC
TTCCTTTTCCCCACCCCACCCCCCAAGTTCGGGTGAAGGCCCAGGGCTCGCAGCCAACGTCGGGGCGGCA
GGCCCTGCCATAGCCTCAGGTTACTCATATATACTTTAGATTGATTTAAAACTTCATTTTTAATTTAAAA
GGATCTAGGTGAAGATCCTTTTTGATAATCTCATGACCAAAATCCCTTAACGTGAGTTTTCGTTCCACTG
AGCGTCAGACCCCGTAGAAAAGATCAAAGGATCTTCTTGAGATCCTTTTTTTCTGCGCGTAATCTGCTGC
TTGCAAACAAAAAAACCACCGCTACCAGCGGTGGTTTGTTTGCCGGATCAAGAGCTACCAACTCTTTTTC
CGAAGGTAACTGGCTTCAGCAGAGCGCAGATACCAAATACTGTTCTTCTAGTGTAGCCGTAGTTAGGCCA
CCACTTCAAGAACTCTGTAGCACCGCCTACATACCTCGCTCTGCTAATCCTGTTACCAGTGGCTGCTGCC
AGTGGCGATAAGTCGTGTCTTACCGGGTTGGACTCAAGACGATAGTTACCGGATAAGGCGCAGCGGTCGG
GCTGAACGGGGGGTTCGTGCACACAGCCCAGCTTGGAGCGAACGACCTACACCGAACTGAGATACCTACA
GCGTGAGCTATGAGAAAGCGCCACGCTTCCCGAAGGGAGAAAGGCGGACAGGTATCCGGTAAGCGGCAGG
GTCGGAACAGGAGAGCGCACGAGGGAGCTTCCAGGGGGAAACGCCTGGTATCTTTATAGTCCTGTCGGGT
TTCGCCACCTCTGACTTGAGCGTCGATTTTTGTGATGCTCGTCAGGGGGGCGGAGCCTATGGAAAAACGC
CAGCAACGCGGCCTTTTTACGGTTCCTGGCCTTTTGCTGGCCTTTTGCTCACATGTTCTTTCCTGCGTTA
TCCCCTGATTCTGTGGATAACCGTATTACCGCCATGCATTAGTTAT
